>Addgene plasmid #112670 | DRH-307 | depositor full sequence | sequence record 212224 | DRH-307 sequence 9988 bps
GTCGACGGATCGGGAGATCTCCCGATCCCCTATGGTGCACTCTCAGTACAATCTGCTCTGATGCCGCATA
GTTAAGCCAGTATCTGCTCCCTGCTTGTGTGTTGGAGGTCGCTGAGTAGTGCGCGAGCAAAATTTAAGCT
ACAACAAGGCAAGGCTTGACCGACAATTGCATGAAGAATCTGCTTAGGGTTAGGCGTTTTGCGCTGCTTC
GCGATGTACGGGCCAGATATACGCGTTGACATTGATTATTGACTAGTTATTAATAGTAATCAATTACGGG
GTCATTAGTTCATAGCCCATATATGGAGTTCCGCGTTACATAACTTACGGTAAATGGCCCGCCTGGCTGA
CCGCCCAACGACCCCCGCCCATTGACGTCAATAATGACGTATGTTCCCATAGTAACGCCAATAGGGACTT
TCCATTGACGTCAATGGGTGGAGTATTTACGGTAAACTGCCCACTTGGCAGTACATCAAGTGTATCATAT
GCCAAGTACGCCCCCTATTGACGTCAATGACGGTAAATGGCCCGCCTGGCATTATGCCCAGTACATGACC
TTATGGGACTTTCCTACTTGGCAGTACATCTACGTATTAGTCATCGCTATTACCATGGTGATGCGGTTTT
GGCAGTACATCAATGGGCGTGGATAGCGGTTTGACTCACGGGGATTTCCAAGTCTCCACCCCATTGACGT
CAATGGGAGTTTGTTTTGGCACCAAAATCAACGGGACTTTCCAAAATGTCGTAACAACTCCGCCCCATTG
ACGCAAATGGGCGGTAGGCGTGTACGGTGGGAGGTCTATATAAGCAGCGCGTTTTGCCTGTACTGGGTCT
CTCTGGTTAGACCAGATCTGAGCCTGGGAGCTCTCTGGCTAACTAGGGAACCCACTGCTTAAGCCTCAAT
AAAGCTTGCCTTGAGTGCTTCAAGTAGTGTGTGCCCGTCTGTTGTGTGACTCTGGTAACTAGAGATCCCT
CAGACCCTTTTAGTCAGTGTGGAAAATCTCTAGCAGTGGCGCCCGAACAGGGACTTGAAAGCGAAAGGGA
AACCAGAGGAGCTCTCTCGACGCAGGACTCGGCTTGCTGAAGCGCGCACGGCAAGAGGCGAGGGGCGGCG
ACTGGTGAGTACGCCAAAAATTTTGACTAGCGGAGGCTAGAAGGAGAGAGATGGGTGCGAGAGCGTCAGT
ATTAAGCGGGGGAGAATTAGATCGCGATGGGAAAAAATTCGGTTAAGGCCAGGGGGAAAGAAAAAATATA
AATTAAAACATATAGTATGGGCAAGCAGGGAGCTAGAACGATTCGCAGTTAATCCTGGCCTGTTAGAAAC
ATCAGAAGGCTGTAGACAAATACTGGGACAGCTACAACCATCCCTTCAGACAGGATCAGAAGAACTTAGA
TCATTATATAATACAGTAGCAACCCTCTATTGTGTGCATCAAAGGATAGAGATAAAAGACACCAAGGAAG
CTTTAGACAAGATAGAGGAAGAGCAAAACAAAAGTAAGACCACCGCACAGCAAGCGGCCGCTGATCTTCA
GACCTGGAGGAGGAGATATGAGGGACAATTGGAGAAGTGAATTATATAAATATAAAGTAGTAAAAATTGA
ACCATTAGGAGTAGCACCCACCAAGGCAAAGAGAAGAGTGGTGCAGAGAGAAAAAAGAGCAGTGGGAATA
GGAGCTTTGTTCCTTGGGTTCTTGGGAGCAGCAGGAAGCACTATGGGCGCAGCGTCAATGACGCTGACGG
TACAGGCCAGACAATTATTGTCTGGTATAGTGCAGCAGCAGAACAATTTGCTGAGGGCTATTGAGGCGCA
ACAGCATCTGTTGCAACTCACAGTCTGGGGCATCAAGCAGCTCCAGGCAAGAATCCTGGCTGTGGAAAGA
TACCTAAAGGATCAACAGCTCCTGGGGATTTGGGGTTGCTCTGGAAAACTCATTTGCACCACTGCTGTGC
CTTGGAATGCTAGTTGGAGTAATAAATCTCTGGAACAGATTTGGAATCACACGACCTGGATGGAGTGGGA
CAGAGAAATTAACAATTACACAAGCTTAATACACTCCTTAATTGAAGAATCGCAAAACCAGCAAGAAAAG
AATGAACAAGAATTATTGGAATTAGATAAATGGGCAAGTTTGTGGAATTGGTTTAACATAACAAATTGGC
TGTGGTATATAAAATTATTCATAATGATAGTAGGAGGCTTGGTAGGTTTAAGAATAGTTTTTGCTGTACT
TTCTATAGTGAATAGAGTTAGGCAGGGATATTCACCATTATCGTTTCAGACCCACCTCCCAACCCCGAGG
GGACCCGACAGGCCCGAAGGAATAGAAGAAGAAGGTGGAGAGAGAGACAGAGACAGATCCATTCGATTAG
TGAACGGATCGGCACTGCGTGCGCCAATTCTGCAGACAAATGGCAGTATTCATCCACAATTTTAAAAGAA
AAGGGGGGATTGGGGGGTACAGTGCAGGGGAAAGAATAGTAGACATAATAGCAACAGACATACAAACTAA
AGAATTACAAAAACAAATTACAAAAATTCAAAATTTTCGGGTTTATTACAGGGACAGCAGAGATCCAGTT
TGGTTAATTAACATTATGGCCTTAGGTCACTTCATCTCCATGGGGTTCTTCTTCTGATTTTCTAGAAAAT
GAGATGGGGGTGCAGAGAGCTTCCTCAGTGACCTGCCCAGGGTCACATCAGAAATGTCAGAGCTAGAACT
TGAACTCAGATTACTAATCTTAAATTCCATGCCTTGGGGGCATGCAAGTACGATATACAGAAGGAGTGAA
CTCATTAGGGCAGATGACCAATGAGTTTAGGAAAGAAGAGTCCAGGGCAGGGTACATCTACACCACCCGC
CCAGCCCTGGGTGAGTCCAGCCACGTTCACCTCATTATAGTTGCCTCTCTCCAGTCCTACCTTGACGGGA
AGCACAAGCAGAAACTGGGACAGGAGCCCCAGGAGACCAAATCTTCATGGTCCCTCTGGGAGGATGGGTG
GGGAGAGCTGTGGCAGAGGCCTCAGGAGGGGCCCTGCTGCTCAGTGGTGACAGATAGGGGTGAGAAAGCA
GACAGAGTCATTCCGTCAGCATTCTGGGTCTGTTTGGTACTTCTTCTCACGCTAAGGTGGCGGTGTGATA
TGCACAATGGCTAAAAAGCAGGGAGAGCTGGAAAGAAACAAGGACAGAGACAGAGGCCAAGTCAACCAGA
CCAATTCCCAGAGGAAGCAAAGAAACCATTACAGAGACTACAAGGGGGAAGGGAAGGAGAGATGAATTAG
CTTCCCCTGTAAACCTTAGAACCCAGCTGTTGCCAGGGCAACGGGGCAATACCTGTCTCTTCAGAGGAGA
TGAAGTTGCCAGGGTAACTACATCCTGTCTTTCTCAAGGACCATCCCAGAATGTGGCACCCACTAGCCGT
TACCATAGCAACTGCCTCTTTGCCCCACTTAATCCCATCCCGTCTGTTAAAAGGGCCCTATAGTTGGAGG
TGGGGGAGGTAGGAAGAGCGATGATCACTTGTGGACTAAGTTTGTTCACATCCCCTTCTCCAACCCCCTC
AGTACATCACCCTGGGAGAACAAGGTCCACTTGCTTCTGGGCCCACACAGTCCTGCAGTATTGTGTATAT
AAGGCCAGGGCAACGGAGGAGCAGGTTTTGAAGTGAAAGGCAGGCAGGTGTTGGGGAGGCAGTTACCGGG
GCAACGGGAACAGGGCGTTTCGGAGGTGGTTGCCATGGGGACCTGGATGCTGACGAAGGCTCGCGAGGCT
GTGAGCAGCCACAGTGCCCTGCTCAGAAGCCCCAAGCTCGTCAATCAAGCTGGTTCTCCATTTGCACTCA
GGAGCACGGGCAGGCGAGTGGCCCCTAGTTCTGGGGGCAGCGGGGGATCCCCGGGTACCGGTCGCCACCA
TGGTGAGCAAGGGCGAGGAGCTGTTCACCGGGGTGGTGCCCATCCTGGTCGAGCTGGACGGCGACGTAAA
CGGCCACAAGTTCAGCGTGTCCGGCGAGGGCGAGGGCGATGCCACCTACGGCAAGCTGACCCTGAAGTTC
ATCTGCACCACCGGCAAGCTGCCCGTGCCCTGGCCCACCCTCGTGACCACCCTGACCTACGGCGTGCAGT
GCTTCAGCCGCTACCCCGACCACATGAAGCAGCACGACTTCTTCAAGTCCGCCATGCCCGAAGGCTACGT
CCAGGAGCGCACCATCTTCTTCAAGGACGACGGCAACTACAAGACCCGCGCCGAGGTGAAGTTCGAGGGC
GACACCCTGGTGAACCGCATCGAGCTGAAGGGCATCGACTTCAAGGAGGACGGCAACATCCTGGGGCACA
AGCTGGAGTACAACTACAACAGCCACAACGTCTATATCATGGCCGACAAGCAGAAGAACGGCATCAAGGT
GAACTTCAAGATCCGCCACAACATCGAGGACGGCAGCGTGCAGCTCGCCGACCACTACCAGCAGAACACC
CCCATCGGCGACGGCCCCGTGCTGCTGCCCGACAACCACTACCTGAGCACCCAGTCCGCCCTGAGCAAAG
ACCCCAACGAGAAGCGCGATCACATGGTCCTGCTGGAGTTCGTGACCGCCGCCGGGATCACTCTCGGCAT
GGACGAGCTGTACAAGTAAAGCGGCCGCGACTCTAGAATTCGATATCAAGCTTATCGATAATCAACCTCT
GGATTACAAAATTTGTGAAAGATTGACTGGTATTCTTAACTATGTTGCTCCTTTTACGCTATGTGGATAC
GCTGCTTTAATGCCTTTGTATCATGCTATTGCTTCCCGTATGGCTTTCATTTTCTCCTCCTTGTATAAAT
CCTGGTTGCTGTCTCTTTATGAGGAGTTGTGGCCCGTTGTCAGGCAACGTGGCGTGGTGTGCACTGTGTT
TGCTGACGCAACCCCCACTGGTTGGGGCATTGCCACCACCTGTCAGCTCCTTTCCGGGACTTTCGCTTTC
CCCCTCCCTATTGCCACGGCGGAACTCATCGCCGCCTGCCTTGCCCGCTGCTGGACAGGGGCTCGGCTGT
TGGGCACTGACAATTCCGTGGTGTTGTCGGGGAAATCATCGTCCTTTCCTTGGCTGCTCGCCTGTGTTGC
CACCTGGATTCTGCGCGGGACGTCCTTCTGCTACGTCCCTTCGGCCCTCAATCCAGCGGACCTTCCTTCC
CGCGGCCTGCTGCCGGCTCTGCGGCCTCTTCCGCGTCTTCGCCTTCGCCCTCAGACGAGTCGGATCTCCC
TTTGGGCCGCCTCCCCGCATCGATACCGTCGACCTCGAGACCTAGAAAAACATGGAGCAATCACAAGTAG
CAATACAGCAGCTACCAATGCTGATTGTGCCTGGCTAGAAGCACAAGAGGAGGAGGAGGTGGGTTTTCCA
GTCACACCTCAGGTACCTTTAAGACCAATGACTTACAAGGCAGCTGTAGATCTTAGCCACTTTTTAAAAG
AAAAGGGGGGACTGGAAGGGCTAATTCACTCCCAACGAAGACAAGATATCCTTGATCTGTGGATCTACCA
CACACAAGGCTACTTCCCTGATTGGCAGAACTACACACCAGGGCCAGGGATCAGATATCCACTGACCTTT
GGATGGTGCTACAAGCTAGTACCAGTTGAGCAAGAGAAGGTAGAAGAAGCCAATGAAGGAGAGAACACCC
GCTTGTTACACCCTGTGAGCCTGCATGGGATGGATGACCCGGAGAGAGAAGTATTAGAGTGGAGGTTTGA
CAGCCGCCTAGCATTTCATCACATGGCCCGAGAGCTGCATCCGGACTGTACTGGGTCTCTCTGGTTAGAC
CAGATCTGAGCCTGGGAGCTCTCTGGCTAACTAGGGAACCCACTGCTTAAGCCTCAATAAAGCTTGCCTT
GAGTGCTTCAAGTAGTGTGTGCCCGTCTGTTGTGTGACTCTGGTAACTAGAGATCCCTCAGACCCTTTTA
GTCAGTGTGGAAAATCTCTAGCAGGGCCCGTTTAAACCCGCTGATCAGCCTCGACTGTGCCTTCTAGTTG
CCAGCCATCTGTTGTTTGCCCCTCCCCCGTGCCTTCCTTGACCCTGGAAGGTGCCACTCCCACTGTCCTT
TCCTAATAAAATGAGGAAATTGCATCGCATTGTCTGAGTAGGTGTCATTCTATTCTGGGGGGTGGGGTGG
GGCAGGACAGCAAGGGGGAGGATTGGGAAGACAATAGCAGGCATGCTGGGGATGCGGTGGGCTCTATGGC
TTCTGAGGCGGAAAGAACCAGCTGGGGCTCTAGGGGGTATCCCC
[124 nt withheld, positions 6275-6398]
C
[91 nt withheld, positions 6400-6490]
A
[49 nt withheld, positions 6492-6540]
CCTTTGACGTTGGAGTCCACGTTCTTT
[37 nt withheld, positions 6568-6604]
ACCCTATCTCGGTCTATTCTTTTGATTTATAAGGGATTTTGCCGATTTCGGCCTATTGGTTAAAAAATGA
GCTGATTTAACAAAAATTTAACGCGAATTAATTCTGTGGAATGTGTGTCAGTTAGGGTGTGGAAAGTCCC
CAGGCTCCCCAGCAGGCAGAAGTATGCAAAGCATGCATCTCAATTAGTCAGCAACCAGGTGTGGAAAGTC
CCCAGGCTCCCCAGCAGGCAGAAGTATGCAAAGCATGCATCTCAATTAGTCAGCAACCATAGTCCCGCCC
CTAACTCCGCCCATCCCGCCCCTAACTCCGCCCAGTTCCGCCCATTCTCCGCCCCATGGCTGACTAATTT
TTTTTATTTATGCAGAGGCCGAGGCCGCCTCTGCCTCTGAGCTATTCCAGAAGTAGTGAGGAGGCTTTTT
TGGAGGCCTAGGCTTTTGCAAAAAGCTCCCGGGAGCTTGTATATCCATTTTCGGATCTGATCAGCACGTG
TTGACAATTAATCATCGGCATAGTATATCGGCATAGTATAATACGACAAGGTGAGGAACTAAACCATGGC
CAAGTTGACCAGTGCCGTTCCGGTGCTCACCGCGCGCGACGTCGCCGGAGCGGTCGAGTTCTGGACCGAC
CGGCTCGGGTTCTCCCGGGACTTCGTGGAGGACGACTTCGCCGGTGTGGTCCGGGACGACGTGACCCTGT
TCATCAGCGCGGTCCAGGACCAGGTGGTGCCGGACAACACCCTGGCCTGGGTGTGGGTGCGCGGCCTGGA
CGAGCTGTACGCCGAGTGGTCGGAGGTCGTGTCCACGAACTTCCGGGACGCCTCCGGGCCGGCCATGACC
GAGATCGGCGAGCAGCCGTGGGGGCGGGAGTTCGCCCTGCGCGACCCGGCCGGCAACTGCGTGCACTTCG
TGGCCGAGGAGCAGGACTGACACGTGCTACGAGATTTCGATTCCACCGCCGCCTTCTATGAAAGGTTGGG
CTTCGGAATCGTTTTCCGGGACGCCGGCTGGATGATCCTCCAGCGCGGGGATCTCATGCTGGAGTTCTTC
GCCCACCCCAACTTGTTTATTGCAGCTTATAATGGTTACAAATAAAGCAATAGCATCACAAATTTCACAA
ATAAAGCATTTTTTTCACTGCATTCTAGTTGTGGTTTGTCCAAACTCATCAATGTATCTTATCATGTCTG
TATACCGTCGACCTCTAGCTAGAGCTTGGCGTAATCATGGTCATAGCTGTTTCCTGTGTGAAATTGTTAT
CCGCTCACAATTCCACACAACATACGAGCCGGAAGCATAAAGTGTAAAGCCTGGGGTGCCTAATGAGTGA
GCTAACTCACATTAATTGCGTTGCGCTCACTGCCCGCTTTCCAGTCGGGAAACCTGTCGTGCCAGCTGCA
TTAATGAATCGGCCAACGCGCGGGGAGAGGCGGTTTGCGTATTGGGCGCTCTTCCGCTTCCTCGCTCACT
GACTCGCTGCGCTCGGTCGTTCGGCTGCGGCGAGCGGTATCAGCTCACTCAAAGGCGGTAATACGGTTAT
CCACAGAATCAGGGGATAACGCAGGAAAGAACATGTGAGCAAAAGGCCAGCAAAAGGCCAGGAACCGTAA
AAAGGCCGCGTTGCTGGCGTTTTTCCATAGGCTCCGCCCCCCTGACGAGCATCACAAAAATCGACGCTCA
AGTCAGAGGTGGCGAAACCCGACAGGACTATAAAGATACCAGGCGTTTCCCCCTGGAAGCTCCCTCGTGC
GCTCTCCTGTTCCGACCCTGCCGCTTACCGGATACCTGTCCGCCTTTCTCCCTTCGGGAAGCGTGGCGCT
TTCTCATAGCTCACGCTGTAGGTATCTCAGTTCGGTGTAGGTCGTTCGCTCCAAGCTGGGCTGTGTGCAC
GAACCCCCCGTTCAGCCCGACCGCTGCGCCTTATCCGGTAACTATCGTCTTGAGTCCAACCCGGTAAGAC
ACGACTTATCGCCACTGGCAGCAGCCACTGGTAACAGGATTAGCAGAGCGAGGTATGTAGGCGGTGCTAC
AGAGTTCTTGAAGTGGTGGCCTAACTACGGCTACACTAGAAGAACAGTATTTGGTATCTGCGCTCTGCTG
AAGCCAGTTACCTTCGGAAAAAGAGTTGGTAGCTCTTGATCCGGCAAACAAACCACCGCTGGTAGCGGTG
GTTTTTTTGTTTGCAAGCAGCAGATTACGCGCAGAAAAAAAGGATCTCAAGAAGATCCTTTGATCTTTTC
TACGGGGTCTGACGCTCAGTGGAACGAAAACTCACGTTAAGGGATTTTGGTCATGAGATTATCAAAAAGG
ATCTTCACCTAGATCCTTTTAAATTAAAAATGAAGTTTTAAATCAATCTAAAGTATATATGAGTAAACTT
GGTCTGACAGTTACCAATGCTTAATCAGTGAGGCACCTATCTCAGCGATCTGTCTATTTCGTTCATCCAT
AGTTGCCTGACTCCCCGTCGTGTAGATAACTACGATACGGGAGGGCTTACCATCTGGCCCCAGTGCTGCA
ATGATACCGCGAGACCCACGCTCACCGGCTCCAGATTTATCAGCAATAAACCAGCCAGCCGGAAGGGCCG
AGCGCAGAAGTGGTCCTGCAACTTTATCCGCCTCCATCCAGTCTATTAATTGTTGCCGGGAAGCTAGAGT
AAGTAGTTCGCCAGTTAATAGTTTGCGCAACGTTGTTGCCATTGCTACAGGCATCGTGGTGTCACGCTCG
TCGTTTGGTATGGCTTCATTCAGCTCCGGTTCCCAACGATCAAGGCGAGTTACATGATCCCCCATGTTGT
GCAAAAAAGCGGTTAGCTCCTTCGGTCCTCCGATCGTTGTCAGAAGTAAGTTGGCCGCAGTGTTATCACT
CATGGTTATGGCAGCACTGCATAATTCTCTTACTGTCATGCCATCCGTAAGATGCTTTTCTGTGACTGGT
GAGTACTCAACCAAGTCATTCTGAGAATAGTGTATGCGGCGACCGAGTTGCTCTTGCCCGGCGTCAATAC
GGGATAATACCGCGCCACATAGCAGAACTTTAAAAGTGCTCATCATTGGAAAACGTTCTTCGGGGCGAAA
ACTCTCAAGGATCTTACCGCTGTTGAGATCCAGTTCGATGTAACCCACTCGTGCACCCAACTGATCTTCA
GCATCTTTTACTTTCACCAGCGTTTCTGGGTGAGCAAAAACAGGAAGGCAAAATGCCGCAAAAAAGGGAA
TAAGGGCGACACGGAAATGTTGAATACTCATACTCTTCCTTTTTCAATATTATTGAAGCATTTATCAGGG
TTATTGTCTCATGAGCGGATACATATTTGAATGTATTTAGAAAAATAAACAAATAGGGGTTCCGCGCACA
TTTCCCCGAAAAGTGCCACCTGAC
Features (pLannotate 1.2.2; 30 found; start..end, strand, type, name):
     31..83      -  misc_feature   bom (fragment): basis of mobility region from pBR322
    238..617     +  enhancer       CMV enhancer: human cytomegalovirus immediate early enhancer
    618..817     +  promoter       CMV promoter: human cytomegalovirus (CMV) immediate early promoter
    835..1015    +  LTR            5' LTR (truncated): truncated 5' long terminal repeat (LTR) from HIV-1
   1062..1187    +  misc_feature   HIV-1 Ψ: packaging signal of human immunodeficiency virus type 1
   1171..1534    +  CDS            HIV-1 gag (fragment): gag protein from human immunodeficiency virus 1; gag
   1680..1913    +  misc_feature   RRE: The Rev response element (RRE) of HIV-1 allows for Rev-dependent mRNA export from the nucleus to the cytoplasm.
   2290..2390    +  CDS            Rev (fragment): human immunodeficiency virus 1 (HIV-1) Rev protein; rev; enhances nuclear export of unspliced and incompletely spliced viral mRNAs
   2440..2557    +  misc_feature   cPPT/CTS: central polypurine tract and central termination sequence of HIV-1
   2602..3891    +  promoter       CaMKII promoter: promoter for the mouse calcium/calmodulin-dependent kinase II α subunit
   3920..4639    +  CDS            EGFP: the original enhanced GFP (Yang et al., 1996) mammalian codon-optimized
   4656..4680    +  misc_feature   MCS (fragment): pBluescript multiple cloning site
   4680..5268    +  misc_feature   WPRE: woodchuck hepatitis virus posttranscriptional regulatory element
   5205..5786    +  CDS            nef (fragment): NEF_HV1H2 - Experimental evidence at protein level: Swiss-Prot protein existence level 1. Extracellular Nef protein targets CD4(+) T-lymphocytes for apoptosis by interacting with CXCR4 surface receptors. From Human immunodeficiency virus type 1 group M subtype B (isolate HXB2) (HIV-1).
   5793..5973    +  LTR            5' LTR (truncated): truncated 5' long terminal repeat (LTR) from HIV-1
   6005..6229    +  polyA_signal   bGH poly(A) signal: bovine growth hormone polyadenylation signal
   6233..6254    +  promoter       SV40 promoter (fragment): SV40 enhancer and early promoter
   6275..6703    +  rep_origin     f1 ori (sequence partly withheld): f1 bacteriophage origin of replication; arrow indicates direction of (+) strand synthesis
   6717..7046    +  promoter       SV40 promoter: SV40 enhancer and early promoter
   7094..7141    +  promoter       EM7 promoter: synthetic bacterial promoter&nbsp
   7160..7534    +  CDS            BleoR: antibiotic-binding protein; Sh ble from Streptoalloteichus hindustanus; confers resistance to bleomycin, phleomycin, and Zeocin™
   7544..7669    +  CDS            ble (fragment): BLE_KLEPN - Experimental evidence at protein level: Swiss-Prot protein existence level 1. Binding protein with a strong affinity to the bleomycin family of antibiotics. Binds to CL990; an antimitotic-antibiotic compound. From Klebsiella pneumoniae.
   7664..7785    +  polyA_signal   SV40 poly(A) signal: SV40 polyadenylation signal
   7858..7874    -  protein_bind   lac operator: The lac repressor binds to the lac operator to inhibit transcription in E. coli. This inhibition can be relieved by adding lactose or isopropyl-β-D-thiogalactopyranoside (IPTG). lac repressor encoded by lacI
   7882..7912    -  promoter       lac promoter: promoter for the E. coli lac operon
   7927..7948    -  protein_bind   CAP binding site: CAP binding activates transcription in the presence of cAMP. E. coli catabolite activator protein
   7961..8053    -  CDS            lacI (fragment): lac repressor; lacI; The lac repressor binds to the lac operator to inhibit transcription in E. coli. This inhibition can be relieved by adding lactose or isopropyl-β-D-thiogalactopyranoside (IPTG).
   8236..8824    -  rep_origin     ori: high-copy-number ColE1/pMB1/pBR322/pUC origin of replication
   8995..9855    -  CDS            AmpR: β-lactamase; bla; confers resistance to ampicillin, carbenicillin, and related antibiotics
   9856..9960    -  promoter       AmpR promoter: bla
