>Addgene plasmid #112670 | DRH-307 | addgene full sequence | sequence record 215203 | Addgene NGS Result
GACATTGATTATTGACTAGTTATTAATAGTAATCAATTACGGGGTCATTAGTTCATAGCCCATATATGGA
GTTCCGCGTTACATAACTTACGGTAAATGGCCCGCCTGGCTGACCGCCCAACGACCCCCGCCCATTGACG
TCAATAATGACGTATGTTCCCATAGTAACGCCAATAGGGACTTTCCATTGACGTCAATGGGTGGAGTATT
TACGGTAAACTGCCCACTTGGCAGTACATCAAGTGTATCATATGCCAAGTACGCCCCCTATTGACGTCAA
TGACGGTAAATGGCCCGCCTGGCATTATGCCCAGTACATGACCTTATGGGACTTTCCTACTTGGCAGTAC
ATCTACGTATTAGTCATCGCTATTACCATGGTGATGCGGTTTTGGCAGTACATCAATGGGCGTGGATAGC
GGTTTGACTCACGGGGATTTCCAAGTCTCCACCCCATTGACGTCAATGGGAGTTTGTTTTGGCACCAAAA
TCAACGGGACTTTCCAAAATGTCGTAACAACTCCGCCCCATTGACGCAAATGGGCGGTAGGCGTGTACGG
TGGGAGGTCTATATAAGCAGCGCGTTTTGCCTGTACTGGGTCTCTCTGGTTAGACCAGATCTGAGCCTGG
GAGCTCTCTGGCTAACTAGGGAACCCACTGCTTAAGCCTCAATAAAGCTTGCCTTGAGTGCTTCAAGTAG
TGTGTGCCCGTCTGTTGTGTGACTCTGGTAACTAGAGATCCCTCAGACCCTTTTAGTCAGTGTGGAAAAT
CTCTAGCAGTGGCGCCCGAACAGGGACTTGAAAGCGAAAGGGAAACCAGAGGAGCTCTCTCGACGCAGGA
CTCGGCTTGCTGAAGCGCGCACGGCAAGAGGCGAGGGGCGGCGACTGGTGAGTACGCCAAAAATTTTGAC
TAGCGGAGGCTAGAAGGAGAGAGATGGGTGCGAGAGCGTCAGTATTAAGCGGGGGAGAATTAGATCGCGA
TGGGAAAAAATTCGGTTAAGGCCAGGGGGAAAGAAAAAATATAAATTAAAACATATAGTATGGGCAAGCA
GGGAGCTAGAACGATTCGCAGTTAATCCTGGCCTGTTAGAAACATCAGAAGGCTGTAGACAAATACTGGG
ACAGCTACAACCATCCCTTCAGACAGGATCAGAAGAACTTAGATCATTATATAATACAGTAGCAACCCTC
TATTGTGTGCATCAAAGGATAGAGATAAAAGACACCAAGGAAGCTTTAGACAAGATAGAGGAAGAGCAAA
ACAAAAGTAAGACCACCGCACAGCAAGCGGCCGCTGATCTTCAGACCTGGAGGAGGAGATATGAGGGACA
ATTGGAGAAGTGAATTATATAAATATAAAGTAGTAAAAATTGAACCATTAGGAGTAGCACCCACCAAGGC
AAAGAGAAGAGTGGTGCAGAGAGAAAAAAGAGCAGTGGGAATAGGAGCTTTGTTCCTTGGGTTCTTGGGA
GCAGCAGGAAGCACTATGGGCGCAGCGTCAATGACGCTGACGGTACAGGCCAGACAATTATTGTCTGGTA
TAGTGCAGCAGCAGAACAATTTGCTGAGGGCTATTGAGGCGCAACAGCATCTGTTGCAACTCACAGTCTG
GGGCATCAAGCAGCTCCAGGCAAGAATCCTGGCTGTGGAAAGATACCTAAAGGATCAACAGCTCCTGGGG
ATTTGGGGTTGCTCTGGAAAACTCATTTGCACCACTGCTGTGCCTTGGAATGCTAGTTGGAGTAATAAAT
CTCTGGAACAGATTTGGAATCACACGACCTGGATGGAGTGGGACAGAGAAATTAACAATTACACAAGCTT
AATACACTCCTTAATTGAAGAATCGCAAAACCAGCAAGAAAAGAATGAACAAGAATTATTGGAATTAGAT
AAATGGGCAAGTTTGTGGAATTGGTTTAACATAACAAATTGGCTGTGGTATATAAAATTATTCATAATGA
TAGTAGGAGGCTTGGTAGGTTTAAGAATAGTTTTTGCTGTACTTTCTATAGTGAATAGAGTTAGGCAGGG
ATATTCACCATTATCGTTTCAGACCCACCTCCCAACCCCGAGGGGACCCGACAGGCCCGAAGGAATAGAA
GAAGAAGGTGGAGAGAGAGACAGAGACAGATCCATTCGATTAGTGAACGGATCGGCACTGCGTGCGCCAA
TTCTGCAGACAAATGGCAGTATTCATCCACAATTTTAAAAGAAAAGGGGGGATTGGGGGGTACAGTGCAG
GGGAAAGAATAGTAGACATAATAGCAACAGACATACAAACTAAAGAATTACAAAAACAAATTACAAAAAT
TCAAAATTTTCGGGTTTATTACAGGGACAGCAGAGATCCAGTTTGGTTAATTAACATTATGGCCTTAGGT
CACTTCATCTCCATGGGGTTCTTCTTCTGATTTTCTAGAAAATGAGATGGGGGTGCAGAGAGCTTCCTCA
GTGACCTGCCCAGGGTCACATCAGAAATGTCAGAGCTAGAACTTGAACTCAGATTACTAATCTTAAATTC
CATGCCTTGGGGGCATGCAAGTACGATATACAGAAGGAGTGAACTCATTAGGGCAGATGACCAATGAGTT
TAGGAAAGAAGAGTCCAGGGCAGGGTACATCTACACCACCCGCCCAGCCCTGGGTGAGTCCAGCCACGTT
CACCTCATTATAGTTGCCTCTCTCCAGTCCTACCTTGACGGGAAGCACAAGCAGAAACTGGGACAGGAGC
CCCAGGAGACCAAATCTTCATGGTCCCTCTGGGAGGATGGGTGGGGAGAGCTGTGGCAGAGGCCTCAGGA
GGGGCCCTGCTGCTCAGTGGTGACAGATAGGGGTGAGAAAGCAGACAGAGTCATTCCGTCAGCATTCTGG
GTCTGTTTGGTACTTCTTCTCACGCTAAGGTGGCGGTGTGATATGCACAATGGCTAAAAAGCAGGGAGAG
CTGGAAAGAAACAAGGACAGAGACAGAGGCCAAGTCAACCAGACCAATTCCCAGAGGAAGCAAAGAAACC
ATTACAGAGACTACAAGGGGGAAGGGAAGGAGAGATGAATTAGCTTCCCCTGTAAACCTTAGAACCCAGC
TGTTGCCAGGGCAACGGGGCAATACCTGTCTCTTCAGAGGAGATGAAGTTGCCAGGGTAACTACATCCTG
TCTTTCTCAAGGACCATCCCAGAATGTGGCACCCACTAGCCGTTACCATAGCAACTGCCTCTTTGCCCCA
CTTAATCCCATCCCGTCTGTTAAAAGGGCCCTATAGTTGGAGGTGGGGGAGGTAGGAAGAGCGATGATCA
CTTGTGGACTAAGTTTGTTCGCATCCCCTTCTCCAACCCCCTCAGTACATCACCCTGGGGGAACAGGGTC
CACTTGCTCCTGGGCCCACACAGTCCTGCAGTATTGTGTATATAAGGCCAGGGCAAAGAGGAGCAGGTTT
TAAAGTGAAAGGCAGGCAGGTGTTGGGGAGGCAGTTACCGGGGCAACGGGAACAGGGCGTTTCGGAGGTG
GTTGCCATGGGGACCTGGATGCTGACGAAGGCTCGCGAGGCTGTGAGCAGCCACAGTGCCCTGCTCAGAA
GCCCCAAGCTCGTCAGTCAAGCCGGTTCTCCGTTTGCACTCAGGAGCACGGGCAGGCGAGTGGCCCCTAG
TTCTGGGGGCAGCGGGGGATCCCCGGGTACCGGTCGCCACCATGGTGAGCAAGGGCGAGGAGCTGTTCAC
CGGGGTGGTGCCCATCCTGGTCGAGCTGGACGGCGACGTAAACGGCCACAAGTTCAGCGTGTCCGGCGAG
GGCGAGGGCGATGCCACCTACGGCAAGCTGACCCTGAAGTTCATCTGCACCACCGGCAAGCTGCCCGTGC
CCTGGCCCACCCTCGTGACCACCCTGACCTACGGCGTGCAGTGCTTCAGCCGCTACCCCGACCACATGAA
GCAGCACGACTTCTTCAAGTCCGCCATGCCCGAAGGCTACGTCCAGGAGCGCACCATCTTCTTCAAGGAC
GACGGCAACTACAAGACCCGCGCCGAGGTGAAGTTCGAGGGCGACACCCTGGTGAACCGCATCGAGCTGA
AGGGCATCGACTTCAAGGAGGACGGCAACATCCTGGGGCACAAGCTGGAGTACAACTACAACAGCCACAA
CGTCTATATCATGGCCGACAAGCAGAAGAACGGCATCAAGGTGAACTTCAAGATCCGCCACAACATCGAG
GACGGCAGCGTGCAGCTCGCCGACCACTACCAGCAGAACACCCCCATCGGCGACGGCCCCGTGCTGCTGC
CCGACAACCACTACCTGAGCACCCAGTCCGCCCTGAGCAAAGACCCCAACGAGAAGCGCGATCACATGGT
CCTGCTGGAGTTCGTGACCGCCGCCGGGATCACTCTCGGCATGGACGAGCTGTACAAGTAAAGCGGCCGC
GACTCTAGAATTCGATATCAAGCTTATCGATAATCAACCTCTGGATTACAAAATTTGTGAAAGATTGACT
GGTATTCTTAACTATGTTGCTCCTTTTACGCTATGTGGATACGCTGCTTTAATGCCTTTGTATCATGCTA
TTGCTTCCCGTATGGCTTTCATTTTCTCCTCCTTGTATAAATCCTGGTTGCTGTCTCTTTATGAGGAGTT
GTGGCCCGTTGTCAGGCAACGTGGCGTGGTGTGCACTGTGTTTGCTGACGCAACCCCCACTGGTTGGGGC
ATTGCCACCACCTGTCAGCTCCTTTCCGGGACTTTCGCTTTCCCCCTCCCTATTGCCACGGCGGAACTCA
TCGCCGCCTGCCTTGCCCGCTGCTGGACAGGGGCTCGGCTGTTGGGCACTGACAATTCCGTGGTGTTGTC
GGGGAAATCATCGTCCTTTCCTTGGCTGCTCGCCTGTGTTGCCACCTGGATTCTGCGCGGGACGTCCTTC
TGCTACGTCCCTTCGGCCCTCAATCCAGCGGACCTTCCTTCCCGCGGCCTGCTGCCGGCTCTGCGGCCTC
TTCCGCGTCTTCGCCTTCGCCCTCAGACGAGTCGGATCTCCCTTTGGGCCGCCTCCCCGCATCGATACCG
TCGACCTCGAGACCTAGAAAAACATGGAGCAATCACAAGTAGCAATACAGCAGCTACCAATGCTGATTGT
GCCTGGCTAGAAGCACAAGAGGAGGAGGAGGTGGGTTTTCCAGTCACACCTCAGGTACCTTTAAGACCAA
TGACTTACAAGGCAGCTGTAGATCTTAGCCACTTTTTAAAAGAAAAGGGGGGACTGGAAGGGCTAATTCA
CTCCCAACGAAGACAAGATATCCTTGATCTGTGGATCTACCACACACAAGGCTACTTCCCTGATTGGCAG
AACTACACACCAGGGCCAGGGATCAGATATCCACTGACCTTTGGATGGTGCTACAAGCTAGTACCAGTTG
AGCAAGAGAAGGTAGAAGAAGCCAATGAAGGAGAGAACACCCGCTTGTTACACCCTGTGAGCCTGCATGG
GATGGATGACCCGGAGAGAGAAGTATTAGAGTGGAGGTTTGACAGCCGCCTAGCATTTCATCACATGGCC
CGAGAGCTGCATCCGGACTGTACTGGGTCTCTCTGGTTAGACCAGATCTGAGCCTGGGAGCTCTCTGGCT
AACTAGGGAACCCACTGCTTAAGCCTCAATAAAGCTTGCCTTGAGTGCTTCAAGTAGTGTGTGCCCGTCT
GTTGTGTGACTCTGGTAACTAGAGATCCCTCAGACCCTTTTAGTCAGTGTGGAAAATCTCTAGCAGGGCC
CGTTTAAACCCGCTGATCAGCCTCGACTGTGCCTTCTAGTTGCCAGCCATCTGTTGTTTGCCCCTCCCCC
GTGCCTTCCTTGACCCTGGAAGGTGCCACTCCCACTGTCCTTTCCTAATAAAATGAGGAAATTGCATCGC
ATTGTCTGAGTAGGTGTCATTCTATTCTGGGGGGTGGGGTGGGGCAGGACAGCAAGGGGGAGGATTGGGA
AGACAATAGCAGGCATGCTGGGGATGCGGTGGGCTCTATGGCTTCTGAGGCGGAAAGAACCAGCTGGGGC
TCTAGGGGGTATCCCC
[124 nt withheld, positions 6037-6160]
C
[91 nt withheld, positions 6162-6252]
A
[49 nt withheld, positions 6254-6302]
CCTTTGACGTTGGAGTCCACGTTCTTT
[37 nt withheld, positions 6330-6366]
ACCCTATCTCGGTCTATTCTTTTGATTTATAAGGGATTTTGCCGATTTCGGCCTATTGGTTAAAAAATGA
GCTGATTTAACAAAAATTTAACGCGAATTAATTCTGTGGAATGTGTGTCAGTTAGGGTGTGGAAAGTCCC
CAGGCTCCCCAGCAGGCAGAAGTATGCAAAGCATGCATCTCAATTAGTCAGCAACCAGGTGTGGAAAGTC
CCCAGGCTCCCCAGCAGGCAGAAGTATGCAAAGCATGCATCTCAATTAGTCAGCAACCATAGTCCCGCCC
CTAACTCCGCCCATCCCGCCCCTAACTCCGCCCAGTTCCGCCCATTCTCCGCCCCATGGCTGACTAATTT
TTTTTATTTATGCAGAGGCCGAGGCCGCCTCTGCCTCTGAGCTATTCCAGAAGTAGTGAGGAGGCTTTTT
TGGAGGCCTAGGCTTTTGCAAAAAGCTCCCGGGAGCTTGTATATCCATTTTCGGATCTGATCAGCACGTG
TTGACAATTAATCATCGGCATAGTATATCGGCATAGTATAATACGACAAGGTGAGGAACTAAACCATGGC
CAAGTTGACCAGTGCCGTTCCGGTGCTCACCGCGCGCGACGTCGCCGGAGCGGTCGAGTTCTGGACCGAC
CGGCTCGGGTTCTCCCGGGACTTCGTGGAGGACGACTTCGCCGGTGTGGTCCGGGACGACGTGACCCTGT
TCATCAGCGCGGTCCAGGACCAGGTGGTGCCGGACAACACCCTGGCCTGGGTGTGGGTGCGCGGCCTGGA
CGAGCTGTACGCCGAGTGGTCGGAGGTCGTGTCCACGAACTTCCGGGACGCCTCCGGGCCGGCCATGACC
GAGATCGGCGAGCAGCCGTGGGGGCGGGAGTTCGCCCTGCGCGACCCGGCCGGCAACTGCGTGCACTTCG
TGGCCGAGGAGCAGGACTGACACGTGCTACGAGATTTCGATTCCACCGCCGCCTTCTATGAAAGGTTGGG
CTTCGGAATCGTTTTCCGGGACGCCGGCTGGATGATCCTCCAGCGCGGGGATCTCATGCTGGAGTTCTTC
GCCCACCCCAACTTGTTTATTGCAGCTTATAATGGTTACAAATAAAGCAATAGCATCACAAATTTCACAA
ATAAAGCATTTTTTTCACTGCATTCTAGTTGTGGTTTGTCCAAACTCATCAATGTATCTTATCATGTCTG
TATACCGTCGACCTCTAGCTAGAGCTTGGCGTAATCATGGTCATAGCTGTTTCCTGTGTGAAATTGTTAT
CCGCTCACAATTCCACACAACATACGAGCCGGAAGCATAAAGTGTAAAGCCTGGGGTGCCTAATGAGTGA
GCTAACTCACATTAATTGCGTTGCGCTCACTGCCCGCTTTCCAGTCGGGAAACCTGTCGTGCCAGCTGCA
TTAATGAATCGGCCAACGCGCGGGGAGAGGCGGTTTGCGTATTGGGCGCTCTTCCGCTTCCTCGCTCACT
GACTCGCTGCGCTCGGTCGTTCGGCTGCGGCGAGCGGTATCAGCTCACTCAAAGGCGGTAATACGGTTAT
CCACAGAATCAGGGGATAACGCAGGAAAGAACATGTGAGCAAAAGGCCAGCAAAAGGCCAGGAACCGTAA
AAAGGCCGCGTTGCTGGCGTTTTTCCATAGGCTCCGCCCCCCTGACGAGCATCACAAAAATCGACGCTCA
AGTCAGAGGTGGCGAAACCCGACAGGACTATAAAGATACCAGGCGTTTCCCCCTGGAAGCTCCCTCGTGC
GCTCTCCTGTTCCGACCCTGCCGCTTACCGGATACCTGTCCGCCTTTCTCCCTTCGGGAAGCGTGGCGCT
TTCTCATAGCTCACGCTGTAGGTATCTCAGTTCGGTGTAGGTCGTTCGCTCCAAGCTGGGCTGTGTGCAC
GAACCCCCCGTTCAGCCCGACCGCTGCGCCTTATCCGGTAACTATCGTCTTGAGTCCAACCCGGTAAGAC
ACGACTTATCGCCACTGGCAGCAGCCACTGGTAACAGGATTAGCAGAGCGAGGTATGTAGGCGGTGCTAC
AGAGTTCTTGAAGTGGTGGCCTAACTACGGCTACACTAGAAGAACAGTATTTGGTATCTGCGCTCTGCTG
AAGCCAGTTACCTTCGGAAAAAGAGTTGGTAGCTCTTGATCCGGCAAACAAACCACCGCTGGTAGCGGTG
GTTTTTTTGTTTGCAAGCAGCAGATTACGCGCAGAAAAAAAGGATCTCAAGAAGATCCTTTGATCTTTTC
TACGGGGTCTGACGCTCAGTGGAACGAAAACTCACGTTAAGGGATTTTGGTCATGAGATTATCAAAAAGG
ATCTTCACCTAGATCCTTTTAAATTAAAAATGAAGTTTTAAATCAATCTAAAGTATATATGAGTAAACTT
GGTCTGACAGTTACCAATGCTTAATCAGTGAGGCACCTATCTCAGCGATCTGTCTATTTCGTTCATCCAT
AGTTGCCTGACTCCCCGTCGTGTAGATAACTACGATACGGGAGGGCTTACCATCTGGCCCCAGTGCTGCA
ATGATACCGCGAGACCCACGCTCACCGGCTCCAGATTTATCAGCAATAAACCAGCCAGCCGGAAGGGCCG
AGCGCAGAAGTGGTCCTGCAACTTTATCCGCCTCCATCCAGTCTATTAATTGTTGCCGGGAAGCTAGAGT
AAGTAGTTCGCCAGTTAATAGTTTGCGCAACGTTGTTGCCATTGCTACAGGCATCGTGGTGTCACGCTCG
TCGTTTGGTATGGCTTCATTCAGCTCCGGTTCCCAACGATCAAGGCGAGTTACATGATCCCCCATGTTGT
GCAAAAAAGCGGTTAGCTCCTTCGGTCCTCCGATCGTTGTCAGAAGTAAGTTGGCCGCAGTGTTATCACT
CATGGTTATGGCAGCACTGCATAATTCTCTTACTGTCATGCCATCCGTAAGATGCTTTTCTGTGACTGGT
GAGTACTCAACCAAGTCATTCTGAGAATAGTGTATGCGGCGACCGAGTTGCTCTTGCCCGGCGTCAATAC
GGGATAATACCGCGCCACATAGCAGAACTTTAAAAGTGCTCATCATTGGAAAACGTTCTTCGGGGCGAAA
ACTCTCAAGGATCTTACCGCTGTTGAGATCCAGTTCGATGTAACCCACTCGTGCACCCAACTGATCTTCA
GCATCTTTTACTTTCACCAGCGTTTCTGGGTGAGCAAAAACAGGAAGGCAAAATGCCGCAAAAAAGGGAA
TAAGGGCGACACGGAAATGTTGAATACTCATACTCTTCCTTTTTCAATATTATTGAAGCATTTATCAGGG
TTATTGTCTCATGAGCGGATACATATTTGAATGTATTTAGAAAAATAAACAAATAGGGGTTCCGCGCACA
TTTCCCCGAAAAGTGCCACCTGACGTCGACGGATCGGGAGATCTCCCGATCCCCTATGGTGCACTCTCAG
TACAATCTGCTCTGATGCCGCATAGTTAAGCCAGTATCTGCTCCCTGCTTGTGTGTTGGAGGTCGCTGAG
TAGTGCGCGAGCAAAATTTAAGCTACAACAAGGCAAGGCTTGACCGACAATTGCATGAAGAATCTGCTTA
GGGTTAGGCGTTTTGCGCTGCTTCGCGATGTACGGGCCAGATATACGCGTT
Features (pLannotate 1.2.2; 30 found; start..end, strand, type, name):
      1..380     +  enhancer       CMV enhancer: human cytomegalovirus immediate early enhancer
    381..580     +  promoter       CMV promoter: human cytomegalovirus (CMV) immediate early promoter
    598..778     +  LTR            5' LTR (truncated): truncated 5' long terminal repeat (LTR) from HIV-1
    825..950     +  misc_feature   HIV-1 Ψ: packaging signal of human immunodeficiency virus type 1
    934..1297    +  CDS            HIV-1 gag (fragment): gag protein from human immunodeficiency virus 1; gag
   1443..1676    +  misc_feature   RRE: The Rev response element (RRE) of HIV-1 allows for Rev-dependent mRNA export from the nucleus to the cytoplasm.
   2053..2153    +  CDS            Rev (fragment): human immunodeficiency virus 1 (HIV-1) Rev protein; rev; enhances nuclear export of unspliced and incompletely spliced viral mRNAs
   2203..2320    +  misc_feature   cPPT/CTS: central polypurine tract and central termination sequence of HIV-1
   2365..3653    +  promoter       CaMKII promoter: promoter for the mouse calcium/calmodulin-dependent kinase II α subunit
   3682..4401    +  CDS            EGFP: the original enhanced GFP (Yang et al., 1996) mammalian codon-optimized
   4418..4442    +  misc_feature   MCS (fragment): pBluescript multiple cloning site
   4442..5030    +  misc_feature   WPRE: woodchuck hepatitis virus posttranscriptional regulatory element
   4967..5548    +  CDS            nef (fragment): NEF_HV1H2 - Experimental evidence at protein level: Swiss-Prot protein existence level 1. Extracellular Nef protein targets CD4(+) T-lymphocytes for apoptosis by interacting with CXCR4 surface receptors. From Human immunodeficiency virus type 1 group M subtype B (isolate HXB2) (HIV-1).
   5555..5735    +  LTR            5' LTR (truncated): truncated 5' long terminal repeat (LTR) from HIV-1
   5767..5991    +  polyA_signal   bGH poly(A) signal: bovine growth hormone polyadenylation signal
   5995..6016    +  promoter       SV40 promoter (fragment): SV40 enhancer and early promoter
   6037..6465    +  rep_origin     f1 ori (sequence partly withheld): f1 bacteriophage origin of replication; arrow indicates direction of (+) strand synthesis
   6479..6808    +  promoter       SV40 promoter: SV40 enhancer and early promoter
   6856..6903    +  promoter       EM7 promoter: synthetic bacterial promoter&nbsp
   6922..7296    +  CDS            BleoR: antibiotic-binding protein; Sh ble from Streptoalloteichus hindustanus; confers resistance to bleomycin, phleomycin, and Zeocin™
   7306..7431    +  CDS            ble (fragment): BLE_KLEPN - Experimental evidence at protein level: Swiss-Prot protein existence level 1. Binding protein with a strong affinity to the bleomycin family of antibiotics. Binds to CL990; an antimitotic-antibiotic compound. From Klebsiella pneumoniae.
   7426..7547    +  polyA_signal   SV40 poly(A) signal: SV40 polyadenylation signal
   7620..7636    -  protein_bind   lac operator: The lac repressor binds to the lac operator to inhibit transcription in E. coli. This inhibition can be relieved by adding lactose or isopropyl-β-D-thiogalactopyranoside (IPTG). lac repressor encoded by lacI
   7644..7674    -  promoter       lac promoter: promoter for the E. coli lac operon
   7689..7710    -  protein_bind   CAP binding site: CAP binding activates transcription in the presence of cAMP. E. coli catabolite activator protein
   7723..7815    -  CDS            lacI (fragment): lac repressor; lacI; The lac repressor binds to the lac operator to inhibit transcription in E. coli. This inhibition can be relieved by adding lactose or isopropyl-β-D-thiogalactopyranoside (IPTG).
   7998..8586    -  rep_origin     ori: high-copy-number ColE1/pMB1/pBR322/pUC origin of replication
   8757..9617    -  CDS            AmpR: β-lactamase; bla; confers resistance to ampicillin, carbenicillin, and related antibiotics
   9618..9722    -  promoter       AmpR promoter: bla
   9781..9833    -  misc_feature   bom (fragment): basis of mobility region from pBR322
