>Addgene plasmid #112670 | DRH-307 | addgene full sequence | sequence record 354652 | Addgene NGS Result
GGCGGTTCCCTAAACGAGCATTGCTTATATAGACCTCCCATTAGGCACGCCTACCGCCCATTTACGTCAA
TGGAACGCCCATTTGCGTCATTGCCCCTCCCCATTGACGTCAATGGGGATGTACTTGGCAGCCATCGCGG
GCCATTTACCGCCATTGACGTCAATGGGAGTACTGCCAATGTACCCTGGCGTACTTCCAATAGTAATGTA
CTTGCCAAGTTACTATTAATAGATATTGATGTACTGCCAAGTGGGCCATTTACCGTCATTGACGTCAATA
GGGGGCGTGAGAACGGATATGAATGGGCAATGAGCCATCCCATTGACGTCAATGGTGGGTGGTCCTATTG
ACGTCAATGGGCATTGAGCCAGGCGGGCCATTTACCGTAATTGACGTCAATGGGGGAGGCGCCATATACG
TCAATAGGACCGCCCATATGACGTCAATAGGAAAGACCATATATAGAGACCATTGACGTCAATGGGGGAG
TGGCTATGGGCGGTATTAGGAAGCCCCATATATGGTATATGGGACCGCCCATTGGGAGGGGCTATCTACG
TCAATAGGAAAACCCATATATGGAATACTATATGGCATAGGGCCAATACATAGTATTGAACCTGGCCAAT
AGCCATATTGGCATAGGGCCATATTGGATATTGCCTATATATTGATCCTGGCATATAGCCAATATGGCCG
CCATTATTGGCACCATGCCAATTCAATATGGCGGACTTGGCACAGGGCCAAGACCCCTCCTCAAACTTGG
CACCGTGCCAAGTAGACCCCTCCCCAGTTGGCACAGTGCCAGGTCCGCCATATTGAATTGGCATGGTGCC
AAGTCCGCCATATTGAATTGGCTGGGGTCCAGATCCACCATATTGAATTGGCACGAGTCCATATACGCCA
TATTGAATTGGCACAGGTCCAGATCCACCATATTGAATTGGCATGAGTCCATATACGCCATATTGAATTG
GCGGTCGACTGGCGTAATAGCGAAGAGGCCCGCACCGATCGCCCTTCCCAACAGTTGCGCAGCCTGAATG
GCGAATGGG
[124 nt withheld, positions 1060-1183]
C
[91 nt withheld, positions 1185-1275]
A
[49 nt withheld, positions 1277-1325]
CCTTTGACGTTGGAGTCCACGTTCTTT
[37 nt withheld, positions 1353-1389]
ACCCTATCTCGGTCTATTCTTTTGATTTATAAGGGATTTTGCCGATTTCGGCCTATTGGTTAAAAAATGA
GCTGATTTAACAAAAATTTAACGCGAATTTTAACAAAATATTAACGCTTACAATTTAGGTGGCACTTTTC
GGGGAAATGTGCGCGGAACCCCTATTTGTTTATTTTTCTAAATACATTCAAATATGTATCCGCTCATGAG
ACAATAACCCTGATAAATGCTTCAATAATATTGAAAAAGGAAGAGTATGAGTATTCAACATTTCCGTGTC
GCCCTTATTCCCTTTTTTGCGGCATTTTGCCTTCCTGTTTTTGCTCACCCAGAAACGCTGGTGAAAGTAA
AAGATGCTGAAGATCAGTTGGGTGCACGAGTGGGTTACATCGAACTGGATCTCAACAGCGGTAAGATCCT
TGAGAGTTTTCGCCCCGAAGAACGTTTTCCAATGATGAGCACTTTTAAAGTTCTGCTATGTGGCGCGGTA
TTATCCCGTATTGACGCCGGGCAAGAGCAACTCGGTCGCCGCATACACTATTCTCAGAATGACTTGGTTG
AGTACTCACCAGTCACAGAAAAGCATCTTACGGATGGCATGACAGTAAGAGAATTATGCAGTGCTGCCAT
AACCATGAGTGATAACACTGCGGCCAACTTACTTCTGACAACGATCGGAGGACCGAAGGAGCTAACCGCT
TTTTTGCACAACATGGGGGATCATGTAACTCGCCTTGATCGTTGGGAACCGGAGCTGAATGAAGCCATAC
CAAACGACGAGCGTGACACCACGATGCCTGTAGCAATGGCAACAACGTTGCGCAAACTATTAACTGGCGA
ACTACTTACTCTAGCTTCCCGGCAACAATTAATAGACTGGATGGAGGCGGATAAAGTTGCAGGACCACTT
CTGCGCTCGGCCCTTCCGGCTGGCTGGTTTATTGCTGATAAATCTGGAGCCGGTGAGCGTGGGTCTCGCG
GTATCATTGCAGCACTGGGGCCAGATGGTAAGCCCTCCCGTATCGTAGTTATCTACACGACGGGGAGTCA
GGCAACTATGGATGAACGAAATAGACAGATCGCTGAGATAGGTGCCTCACTGATTAAGCATTGGTAACTG
TCAGACCAAGTTTACTCATATATACTTTAGATTGATTTAAAACTTCATTTTTAATTTAAAAGGATCTAGG
TGAAGATCCTTTTTGATAATCTCATGACCAAAATCCCTTAACGTGAGTTTTCGTTCCACTGAGCGTCAGA
CCCCGTAGAAAAGATCAAAGGATCTTCTTGAGATCCTTTTTTTCTGCGCGTAATCTGCTGCTTGCAAACA
AAAAAACCACCGCTACCAGCGGTGGTTTGTTTGCCGGATCAAGAGCTACCAACTCTTTTTCCGAAGGTAA
CTGGCTTCAGCAGAGCGCAGATACCAAATACTGTTCTTCTAGTGTAGCCGTAGTTAGGCCACCACTTCAA
GAACTCTGTAGCACCGCCTACATACCTCGCTCTGCTAATCCTGTTACCAGTGGCTGCTGCCAGTGGCGAT
AAGTCGTGTCTTACCGGGTTGGACTCAAGACGATAGTTACCGGATAAGGCGCAGCGGTCGGGCTGAACGG
GGGGTTCGTGCACACAGCCCAGCTTGGAGCGAACGACCTACACCGAACTGAGATACCTACAGCGTGAGCT
ATGAGAAAGCGCCACGCTTCCCGAAGGGAGAAAGGCGGACAGGTATCCGGTAAGCGGCAGGGTCGGAACA
GGAGAGCGCACGAGGGAGCTTCCAGGGGGAAACGCCTGGTATCTTTATAGTCCTGTCGGGTTTCGCCACC
TCTGACTTGAGCGTCGATTTTTGTGATGCTCGTCAGGGGGGCGGAGCCTATGGAAAAACGCCAGCAACGC
GGCCTTTTTACGGTTCCTGGCCTTTTGCTGGCCTTTTGCTCACATGTTCTTTCCTGCGTTATCCCCTGAT
TCTGTGGATAACCGTATTACCGCCTTTGAGTGAGCTGATACCGCTCGCCGCAGCCGAACGACCGAGCGCA
GCGAGTCAGTGAGCGAGGAAGCGGAAGAGCGCCCAATACGCAAACCGCCTCTCCCCGCGCGTTGGCCGAT
TCATTAATGCAGCTGGCACGACAGGTTTCCCGACTGGAAAGCGGGCAGTGAGCGCAACGCAATTAATGTG
AGTTAGCTCACTCATTAGGCACCCCAGGCTTTACACTTTATGCTCCCGGCTCGTATGTTGTGTGGAATTG
TGAGCGGATAACAATTTCACACAGGAAACAGCTATGACCATGATTACGCCAAGCGCGCAATTAACCCTCA
CTAAAGGGAACAAAAGCTGGGTACCGGGCCCAATGCATTGGCGCCGCGGCCGCGAATTAAAAAACCTCCC
ACACCTCCCCCTGAACCTGAAACATAAAATGAATGCAATTGTTGTTGTTAACTTGTTTATTGCAGCTTAT
AATGGTTACAAATAAAGCAATAGCATCACAAATTTCACAAATAAAGCATTTTTTTCACTGCATTCTAGTT
GTGGTTTGTCCAAACTCATCAATGTATCTTATCATGTCTGGATCTACGTAATACGACTCACTATAGTTCT
AGAGGCGCGCCCTACTCAAAGTTGTAAAACCTCAGATTTAACTTCAGTAGAAGCTGATTCTCAAAATTGT
TAGTGTCAAGCCTAGCTCTTTTGGGGCTGAAAAGCAATCCTGCAGTGCTGAAAAGCCTCTCACAGGCAGC
CGATGCGGGAAGAGGTGTATTAGTCTTGATAGAGAGGCTGCAAATAGCAGGAAACGTGAGCAGAGACTCC
CTGGTGTCTGAAACACAGGCCAGATATCCATCCAACTCTTTGCTGGCTTCATGTGTTGTCGGTTTCAAAG
AAGCGAAAAAATCTTCATCATCAGATGAACTGTTGGCCAATTCCTTCTTGTGGTCCAAAGGCTCCAGATG
CACTCTGATGTAGTCCATGCCTCGTTTTATGATGGTTTCATCATTTGTCCAAGAGGTCCGAAATTTAGGG
AGAAGGATGGCAGCTGCTATGATCTCAGGATCTTCAAACATATGCTTGAATCGTGTTTGGATTCCTTGTT
GTAGGGCATCCACAAGTGGGTCACAGTACCTGAGAGAATGGTGGAGTCGCTGAAGTTTCAAGCTTAACTG
ATGGACACTAGGCAGCAGCCACCCCAGCTGTGTATTCGTTTCCGCTTGCAAGATGTCGAGTACTTTTGCA
ACTGGACGCATTGTGTTGGCCCACTCTGTCAAGAACAGCATTTCTGCTGGATTAAACATTGGAACCTCAA
GAGAGGTGCATATATTCCGAAGTGCGCCTTCTCCTGCTTCTTTGCAAATTTGAAGAATTCTGTCAACAGC
CATAAAAGTTGAATTCCACCGCGTTTGGTTTGGCCTTAAAAGCTGAAGCCGGCTTTCTGATTCAACAGCT
TCAGCTGCTAGAGCCGATCGGCTGCTTTTATTCCATAAAGCTTGGCATTTGCCAAAGACAGATCTGTAGA
GTTTCTTGTAGTGTTCATTTGAGAGAGCTTTTTGGGCATCAACGCTTGAGACTAGGTTAAGTAAGTGACA
GGCACACTTTTGATGTTTTGGTAGCTGGAATTCGAAGCCATCGTCTTGGTCCAGGACTCGTGAGGCATCT
TGGAATTCCACACCATCACTTCCCTCACCACAGCCTTCAGAATCAGTGTCATCACTTTCACACCTTCTTG
CCTCAGTCTCGATATCATTGTTTTCCACACCAAAAACTCTGAAAGCCTTCATAAAGTTGGAACCACTGTC
TGTGGTTGTGCAAACAACCTTGTCACGTATTTCATACTCTGAGTGGATATCATTCATGGCACTGGCCAGT
ACCTCAAAAGTATGAGAGCCCATTAATCTTTTGCAGGCAAGTGCAGCGGAATGTCTTTCAAGACTTCCAG
GGTTGATCCAGTGAGCAGTTACACCAATGAATGACTTTCTACGTGCAGTCCAACAATCCGTTGTGGTTGC
AATCCATTCAACTTCACTCATGGCAGCAGTCACTTTCTGTTTCATGATCAGAGCAGCTTCAGCTATCTTG
GAGCGTAAAGTAGGCCTTGTAATGACAGAAATGCCAGGCTGCAGTGTACTAATCAGCTCTTTAAATGATG
GCAGATCAACAGTGCTGAAAGGATGAAGTCCTTGAATGATGTACCTTAATATAGCTTTGTTCACAGTGAC
TGGAGACACATGTTTGACTGGGAAAACTGAGTCAACTTTCAGTTGCTTACTGCTGGAAGCATGGGTGGAG
GTCCCGATCTTTCTCTTCTGTGCTGTCAATTTAGAGTAGTTTTTGAGGTAATTTGGGTGCATTCTCTCAA
TATGCTTCCTTAGGTTTGATGGCGAACTTTTGAAGGCCGATATTTCTTTATTAAGCGGGAGACAGAGGAC
ACATTTCATCTTGAATGAATCTTTATTTACACCACTTAAAGAAAAGAATTCGCGAAGATACGGCCACGGG
TGCTCTTGATCCTGTGGCTGATTTTGGACTGTGCTGCTCGCAGCTGCTGATGAATCACATACTTCCTCCA
TGGTGGCCGGCCGGATCCTGCAAAAAGAACAAGTAGCTTGTATTCTATAGTGTCACCTAAATCAAGCTTG
CTCCGACGTCCCCAGGCAGAAT
Features (pLannotate 1.2.2; 14 found; start..end, strand, type, name):
      5..982     -  promoter       CMV IE94 promoter: enhancer/promoter region of simian cytomegalovirus major immediate early transcription unit IE94
    989..1055    +  CDS            lacZα (fragment): LacZα fragment of β-galactosidase; lacZ fragment
   1060..1488    +  rep_origin     f1 ori (sequence partly withheld): f1 bacteriophage origin of replication; arrow indicates direction of (+) strand synthesis
   1541..1645    +  promoter       AmpR promoter: bla
   1646..2506    +  CDS            AmpR: β-lactamase; bla; confers resistance to ampicillin, carbenicillin, and related antibiotics
   2677..3265    +  rep_origin     ori: high-copy-number ColE1/pMB1/pBR322/pUC origin of replication
   3448..3540    +  CDS            lacI (fragment): lac repressor; lacI; The lac repressor binds to the lac operator to inhibit transcription in E. coli. This inhibition can be relieved by adding lactose or isopropyl-β-D-thiogalactopyranoside (IPTG).
   3553..3574    +  protein_bind   CAP binding site: CAP binding activates transcription in the presence of cAMP. E. coli catabolite activator protein
   3589..3619    +  promoter       lac promoter: promoter for the E. coli lac operon
   3627..3643    +  protein_bind   lac operator: The lac repressor binds to the lac operator to inhibit transcription in E. coli. This inhibition can be relieved by adding lactose or isopropyl-β-D-thiogalactopyranoside (IPTG). lac repressor encoded by lacI
   3688..3706    +  promoter       T3 promoter: promoter for bacteriophage T3 RNA polymerase
   3819..3953    +  polyA_signal   SV40 poly(A) signal: SV40 polyadenylation signal
   3958..3975    +  promoter       T7 promoter (fragment): promoter for bacteriophage T7 RNA polymerase
   5983..6001    -  promoter       SP6 promoter: promoter for bacteriophage SP6 RNA polymerase
