[The description below was written by a language model from this plasmid's Addgene catalogue record and pLannotate feature annotations shown in this document.]
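Description:
DRH-307 is a roughly 10 kb HIV-1-based lentiviral transfer plasmid for expressing EGFP in mammalian cells under a CaMKIIα (CAMK2A) promoter; the backbone name is not recorded. In the full-length sequence record, a CMV enhancer/promoter replaces the U3 region upstream of a truncated 5' LTR, so genomic RNA can be transcribed in packaging cells without Tat. This is followed by the Ψ packaging signal with a gag fragment, the Rev response element for nuclear export of unspliced RNA, and the cPPT/CTS, which aids nuclear import of the reverse-transcribed genome. The internal cassette consists of an approximately 1.3 kb CaMKII promoter, annotated as the mouse α-subunit promoter, driving mammalian codon-optimised EGFP. A WPRE follows to boost transcript stability and expression. A second truncated LTR closes the viral unit, consistent with a self-inactivating design, and a bGH polyadenylation signal lies just beyond it.

Outside the viral region, the plasmid carries a high-copy ColE1/pUC origin and AmpR for ampicillin selection in E. coli, plus an f1 origin. It also has an SV40/EM7-driven BleoR cassette with an SV40 poly(A) signal; because this lies outside the LTRs, it would not be packaged into virus. The CaMKII promoter is commonly used to favour expression in excitatory neurons, and the associated publication concerns human excitatory neurons generated by NGN2 programming, so the construct plausibly serves as a fluorescent reporter for such cells.

A second, 6 kb sequence record filed under the same entry shows a simian CMV IE94 promoter, T3/T7/SP6 promoters and no lentiviral elements, CaMKII promoter or EGFP. It does not match the catalogue description and appears to represent a different plasmid.
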