Addgene plasmid #112670: DRH-307
Purpose: Lentiviral expression of GFP under the CAMK2A promoter in mammalian cells
Depositing lab: Adam Cohen. Depositing organization: Harvard University. Publication: Combining NGN2 Programming with Developmental Patterning Generates Human Excitatory Neurons with NMDAR-Mediated Synaptic Transmission. Nehme R, Zuccaro E, Ghosh SD, Li C, Sherwood JL, Pietilainen O, Barrett LE, Limone F, Worringer KA, Kommineni S, Zang Y, Cacchiarelli D, Meissner A, Adolfsson R, Haggarty S, Madison J, Muller M, Arlotta P, Fu Z, Feng G, Eggan K. Cell Rep. 2018 May 22;23(8):2509-2523. doi: 10.1016/j.celrep.2018.04.066. PubMed 29791859.
Backbone
  Vector backbone: unknown
  Backbone manufacturer: DHR
  Backbone size w/o insert (bp): 8000
  Total vector size (bp): 9988
  Vector type: Mammalian Expression, Lentiviral
Growth in bacteria
  Bacterial resistance: Ampicillin, 100 μg/mL
  Growth temperature: 37°C
  Growth strain: NEB Stable
  Copy number: Unknown
Gene/Insert
  Gene/Insert name: eGFP
  Insert size (bp): 1292
  Promoter: CAMK2A
  Tag / fusion protein: eGFP
  Cloning method: Unknown
  Sequencing primers: 5′ unknown
Terms and licenses: Academic/Nonprofit Terms; Industry Terms: Not Available to Industry
Depositor comments: Deposited on behalf of Adam Cohen and Daniel Hauchbaum
How to cite: DRH-307 was a gift from Adam Cohen (Addgene plasmid # 112670)
